Addgene plasmid #131467: pCAG-T3-HypaCAS9-pA
Purpose: Expresses HypaCas9 nuclease in mammalian cells. Used to modify genome of mouse embroys
Depositing lab: Wataru Fujii. Depositing organization: The University of Tokyo. Publication: High-fidelity endonuclease variant HypaCas9 facilitates accurate allele-specific gene modification in mouse zygotes. Ikeda A, Fujii W, Sugiura K, Naito K. Commun Biol. 2019 Oct 10;2:371. doi: 10.1038/s42003-019-0627-8. eCollection 2019. PubMed 31633062.
Backbone
  Vector backbone: pCAGGS
  Total vector size (bp): 9293
  Vector type: Mammalian Expression, CRISPR
Growth in bacteria
  Bacterial resistance: Ampicillin, 100 μg/mL
  Growth temperature: 37°C
  Growth strain: DH5alpha
  Copy number: Unknown
Gene/Insert
  Gene/Insert name: Codon optimized HypaCas9
  Species: Synthetic
  Insert size (bp): 4218
  Tag / fusion protein: Flag (N terminal on insert); NLS (N terminal on insert); NLS (C terminal on insert); polyA (C terminal on insert)
Terms and licenses: Academic/Nonprofit Terms; Industry Terms: Not Available to Industry
Depositor comments: This plasmid vector was constructed by mutation PCR of pCAG-T3-hCAS9-pA plasmid vector (Addgene plasmid 48625) according to the amino acid sequences of HypaCas9 shown in previous study (Chen JS., Enhanced proofreading governs CRISPR-Cas9 targeting accuracy. Nature, 2017).
How to cite: pCAG-T3-HypaCAS9-pA was a gift from Wataru Fujii (Addgene plasmid # 131467 ; http://n2t.net/addgene:131467 ; RRID:Addgene_131467)
