[The description below was written by a language model from this plasmid's Addgene catalogue record and pLannotate feature annotations shown in this document.]
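Description:
pCAG-T3-HypaCAS9-pA is a mammalian expression and CRISPR plasmid built on the pCAGGS backbone, listed at about 9.3 kb (the sequenced record is 9,272 nt). It is propagated in E. coli through a high-copy ColE1/pUC-type origin and selected with ampicillin via the β-lactamase gene. The backbone also carries remnants of lac regulatory sequences, an SV40 origin of replication and an SV40 polyadenylation signal.

The payload is a codon-optimized, synthetic HypaCas9 coding sequence of roughly 4.2 kb. HypaCas9 is a high-fidelity variant of the Streptococcus pyogenes Cas9 endonuclease. According to the depositor, it was made by PCR mutagenesis of the parental pCAG-T3-hCAS9-pA plasmid to introduce the published HypaCas9 amino acid substitutions. The nuclease carries an N-terminal Flag tag and nuclear localization signals at both ends. The catalogue also lists a polyA element at the 3' end of the insert, although the feature table does not annotate it separately. Expression in mammalian cells is driven by the composite CAG promoter, made up of the CMV enhancer, the chicken β-actin promoter and a chimeric β-actin/β-globin intron. Transcripts are terminated by the rabbit β-globin poly(A) signal.

A bacteriophage T3 promoter sits between the CAG intron and the open reading frame. This placement would allow the same plasmid to act as a template for in vitro transcription of nuclease mRNA, though the record does not explicitly describe that use. No guide RNA cassette is annotated, so the guide must be supplied separately. The stated purpose is expression of HypaCas9 in mammalian cells and genome modification of mouse embryos. The associated study concerns accurate allele-specific gene modification in mouse zygotes.
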