Features (pLannotate 1.2.2; 20 found; start..end, strand, type, name):
      1..19      +  promoter       T3 promoter: promoter for bacteriophage T3 RNA polymerase
     32..60      +  misc_feature   MCS (fragment): pBluescript multiple cloning site
     80..106     +  CDS            3xFLAG (fragment): three tandem FLAG® epitope tags
    158..4258    +  CDS            Cas9 (fragment): Cas9 (Csn1) endonuclease from the Streptococcus pyogenes Type II CRISPR/Cas system generates RNA-guided double strand breaks in DNA
   4496..4573    +  CDS            HBB (fragment): HBB_PONPY - Experimental evidence at transcript level: Swiss-Prot protein existence level 2. Involved in oxygen transport from the lung to the various peripheral tissues. From Pongo pygmaeus (Bornean orangutan).
   4644..4699    +  polyA_signal   β-globin poly(A) signal: rabbit β-globin polyadenylation signal (Gil and Proudfoot, 1987)
   5084..5100    -  protein_bind   lac operator: The lac repressor binds to the lac operator to inhibit transcription in E. coli. This inhibition can be relieved by adding lactose or isopropyl-β-D-thiogalactopyranoside (IPTG). lac repressor encoded by lacI
   5108..5138    -  promoter       lac promoter: promoter for the E. coli lac operon
   5153..5174    -  protein_bind   CAP binding site: CAP binding activates transcription in the presence of cAMP. E. coli catabolite activator protein
   5187..5226    -  CDS            lacI (fragment): lac repressor; lacI; The lac repressor binds to the lac operator to inhibit transcription in E. coli. This inhibition can be relieved by adding lactose or isopropyl-β-D-thiogalactopyranoside (IPTG).
   5233..5255    +  promoter       SV40 promoter (fragment): SV40 enhancer and early promoter
   5279..5414    +  rep_origin     SV40 ori: SV40 origin of replication
   5434..5568    +  polyA_signal   SV40 poly(A) signal: SV40 polyadenylation signal
   5570..5624    -  CDS            lacI (fragment): lac repressor; lacI; The lac repressor binds to the lac operator to inhibit transcription in E. coli. This inhibition can be relieved by adding lactose or isopropyl-β-D-thiogalactopyranoside (IPTG).
   5807..6395    -  rep_origin     ori: high-copy-number ColE1/pMB1/pBR322/pUC origin of replication
   6566..7426    -  CDS            AmpR: β-lactamase; bla; confers resistance to ampicillin, carbenicillin, and related antibiotics
   7427..7531    -  promoter       AmpR promoter: bla
   7562..7941    +  enhancer       CMV enhancer: human cytomegalovirus immediate early enhancer
   7943..8199    +  promoter       chicken β-actin promoter: contains a 21-bp deletion relative to the standard chicken β-actin promoter
   8200..9216    +  intron         chimeric intron: chimera between introns from chicken β-actin and rabbit β-globin
>Addgene plasmid #131467 | pCAG-T3-HypaCAS9-pA | addgene full sequence | sequence record 262453 | Addgene NGS Result
AATTAACCCTCACTAAAGGGAACAAAAGCTGGAGCTCCACCGCGGTGGCGGCCGCTCTAGCCCGGGCGGA
TCCACCATGGATTACAAGGATGACGACGATAAGATCATGGCCCCAAAGAAGAAGCGGAAGGTCGGTATCC
ACGGAGTCCCAGCAGCCGACAAGAAGTACTCCATTGGGCTCGATATCGGCACAAACAGCGTCGGCTGGGC
CGTCATTACGGACGAGTACAAGGTGCCGAGCAAAAAATTCAAAGTTCTGGGCAATACCGATCGCCACAGC
ATAAAGAAGAACCTCATTGGCGCCCTCCTGTTCGACTCCGGGGAGACGGCCGAAGCCACGCGGCTCAAAA
GAACAGCACGGCGCAGATATACCCGCAGAAAGAATCGGATCTGCTACCTGCAGGAGATCTTTAGTAATGA
GATGGCTAAGGTGGATGACTCTTTCTTCCATAGGCTGGAGGAGTCCTTTTTGGTGGAGGAGGATAAAAAG
CACGAGCGCCACCCAATCTTTGGCAATATCGTGGACGAGGTGGCGTACCATGAAAAGTACCCAACCATAT
ATCATCTGAGGAAGAAGCTTGTAGACAGTACTGATAAGGCTGACTTGCGGTTGATCTATCTCGCGCTGGC
GCATATGATCAAATTTCGGGGACACTTCCTCATCGAGGGGGACCTGAACCCAGACAACAGCGATGTCGAC
AAACTCTTTATCCAACTGGTTCAGACTTACAATCAGCTTTTCGAAGAGAACCCGATCAACGCATCCGGAG
TTGACGCCAAAGCAATCCTGAGCGCTAGGCTGTCCAAATCCCGGCGGCTCGAAAACCTCATCGCACAGCT
CCCTGGGGAGAAGAAGAACGGCCTGTTTGGTAATCTTATCGCCCTGTCACTCGGGCTGACCCCCAACTTT
AAATCTAACTTCGACCTGGCCGAAGATGCCAAGCTTCAACTGAGCAAAGACACCTACGATGATGATCTCG
ACAATCTGCTGGCCCAGATCGGCGACCAGTACGCAGACCTTTTTTTGGCGGCAAAGAACCTGTCAGACGC
CATTCTGCTGAGTGATATTCTGCGAGTGAACACGGAGATCACCAAAGCTCCGCTGAGCGCTAGTATGATC
AAGCGCTATGATGAGCACCACCAAGACTTGACTTTGCTGAAGGCCCTTGTCAGACAGCAACTGCCTGAGA
AGTACAAGGAAATTTTCTTCGATCAGTCTAAAAATGGCTACGCCGGATACATTGACGGCGGAGCAAGCCA
GGAGGAATTTTACAAATTTATTAAGCCCATCTTGGAAAAAATGGACGGCACCGAGGAGCTGCTGGTAAAG
CTTAACAGAGAAGATCTGTTGCGCAAACAGCGCACTTTCGACAATGGAAGCATCCCCCACCAGATTCACC
TGGGCGAACTGCACGCTATCCTCAGGCGGCAAGAGGATTTCTACCCCTTTTTGAAAGATAACAGGGAAAA
GATTGAGAAAATCCTCACATTTCGGATACCCTACTATGTAGGCCCCCTCGCCCGGGGAAATTCCAGATTC
GCGTGGATGACTCGCAAATCAGAAGAGACCATCACTCCCTGGAACTTCGAGGAAGTCGTGGATAAGGGGG
CCTCTGCCCAGTCCTTCATCGAAAGGATGACTAACTTTGATAAAAATCTGCCTAACGAAAAGGTGCTTCC
TAAACACTCTCTGCTGTACGAGTACTTCACAGTTTATAACGAGCTCACCAAGGTCAAATACGTCACAGAA
GGGATGAGAAAGCCAGCATTCCTGTCTGGAGAGCAGAAGAAAGCTATCGTGGACCTCCTCTTCAAGACGA
ACCGGAAAGTTACCGTGAAACAGCTCAAAGAAGACTATTTCAAAAAGATTGAATGTTTCGACTCTGTTGA
AATCAGCGGAGTGGAGGATCGCTTCAACGCATCCCTGGGAACGTATCACGATCTCCTGAAAATCATTAAA
GACAAGGACTTCCTGGACAATGAGGAGAACGAGGACATTCTTGAGGACATTGTCCTCACCCTTACGTTGT
TTGAAGATAGGGAGATGATTGAAGAACGCTTGAAAACTTACGCTCATCTCTTCGACGACAAAGTCATGAA
ACAGCTCAAGAGGCGCCGATATACAGGATGGGGGCGGCTGTCAAGAAAACTGATCAATGGGATCCGAGAC
AAGCAGAGTGGAAAGACAATCCTGGATTTTCTTAAGTCCGATGGATTTGCCAACCGGGCCTTCGCTGCAT
TGATCGCTGATGACTCTCTCACCTTTAAGGAGGACATCCAGAAAGCACAAGTTTCTGGCCAGGGGGACAG
TCTTCACGAGCACATCGCTAATCTTGCAGGTAGCCCAGCTATCAAAAAGGGAATACTGCAGACCGTTAAG
GTCGTGGATGAACTCGTCAAAGTAATGGGAAGGCATAAGCCCGAGAATATCGTTATCGAGATGGCCCGAG
AGAACCAAACTACCCAGAAGGGACAGAAGAACAGTAGGGAAAGGATGAAGAGGATTGAAGAGGGTATAAA
AGAACTGGGGTCCCAAATCCTTAAGGAACACCCAGTTGAAAACACCCAGCTTCAGAATGAGAAGCTCTAC
CTGTACTACCTGCAGAACGGCAGGGACATGTACGTGGATCAGGAACTGGACATCAATCGGCTCTCCGACT
ACGACGTGGATCATATCGTGCCCCAGTCTTTTCTCAAAGATGATTCTATTGATAATAAAGTGTTGACAAG
ATCCGATAAAAATAGAGGGAAGAGTGATAACGTCCCCTCAGAAGAAGTTGTCAAGAAAATGAAAAATTAT
TGGCGGCAGCTGCTGAACGCCAAACTGATCACACAACGGAAGTTCGATAATCTGACTAAGGCTGAACGAG
GTGGCCTGTCTGAGTTGGATAAAGCCGGCTTCATCAAAAGGCAGCTTGTTGAGACACGCCAGATCACCAA
GCACGTGGCCCAAATTCTCGATTCACGCATGAACACCAAGTACGATGAAAATGACAAACTGATTCGAGAG
GTGAAAGTTATTACTCTGAAGTCTAAGCTGGTCTCAGATTTCAGAAAGGACTTTCAGTTTTATAAGGTGA
GAGAGATCAACAATTACCACCATGCGCATGATGCCTACCTGAATGCAGTGGTAGGCACTGCACTTATCAA
AAAATATCCCAAGCTTGAATCTGAATTTGTTTACGGAGACTATAAAGTGTACGATGTTAGGAAAATGATC
GCAAAGTCTGAGCAGGAAATAGGCAAGGCCACCGCTAAGTACTTCTTTTACAGCAATATTATGAATTTTT
TCAAGACCGAGATTACACTGGCCAATGGAGAGATTCGGAAGCGACCACTTATCGAAACAAACGGAGAAAC
AGGAGAAATCGTGTGGGACAAGGGTAGGGATTTCGCGACAGTCCGGAAGGTCCTGTCCATGCCGCAGGTG
AACATCGTTAAAAAGACCGAAGTACAGACCGGAGGCTTCTCCAAGGAAAGTATCCTCCCGAAAAGGAACA
GCGACAAGCTGATCGCACGCAAAAAAGATTGGGACCCCAAGAAATACGGCGGATTCGATTCTCCTACAGT
CGCTTACAGTGTACTGGTTGTGGCCAAAGTGGAGAAAGGGAAGTCTAAAAAACTCAAAAGCGTCAAGGAA
CTGCTGGGCATCACAATCATGGAGCGATCAAGCTTCGAAAAAAACCCCATCGACTTTCTCGAGGCGAAAG
GATATAAAGAGGTCAAAAAAGACCTCATCATTAAGCTTCCCAAGTACTCTCTCTTTGAGCTTGAAAACGG
CCGGAAACGAATGCTCGCTAGTGCGGGCGAGCTGCAGAAAGGTAACGAGCTGGCACTGCCCTCTAAATAC
GTTAATTTCTTGTATCTGGCCAGCCACTATGAAAAGCTCAAAGGGTCTCCCGAAGATAATGAGCAGAAGC
AGCTGTTCGTGGAACAACACAAACACTACCTTGATGAGATCATCGAGCAAATAAGCGAATTCTCCAAAAG
AGTGATCCTCGCCGACGCTAACCTCGATAAGGTGCTTTCTGCTTACAATAAGCACAGGGATAAGCCCATC
AGGGAGCAGGCAGAAAACATTATCCACTTGTTTACTCTGACCAACTTGGGCGCGCCTGCAGCCTTCAAGT
ACTTCGACACCACCATAGACAGAAAGCGGTACACCTCTACAAAGGAGGTCCTGGACGCCACACTGATTCA
TCAGTCAATTACGGGGCTCTATGAAACAAGAATCGACCTCTCTCAGCTCGGTGGAGACAGCAGGGCTGAC
CCCAAGAAGAAGAGGAAGGTGTGAATCGATGGTACCTATGGGCACCAAAGAACCTGTAAACGTTATCTTT
TTAAATTGAATGTGCACAAATAAAAGWWWRRAAAARAAAAAAAAAAAAAAAAAAAAAAAAAAAAAAAAAA
AAAAAAAAAAAAAAAAAAAAAAAAAAAAAAAAAAAAAAAAAAAAAAAAAAAAAAAAAAAAACTCGAGGTA
GCATGCAAGTGTACGGAATTCACTCCTCAGGTGCAGGCTGCCTATCAGAAGGTGGTGGCTGGTGTGGCCA
ATGCCCTGGCTCACAAATACCACTGAGATCTTTTTCCCTCTGCCAAAAATTATGGGGACATCATGAAGCC
CCTTGAGCATCTGACTTCTGGCTAATAAAGGAAATTTATTTTCATTGCAATAGTGTGTTGGAATTTTTTG
TGTCTCTCACTCGGAAGGACATATGGGAGGGCAAATCATTTAAAACATCAGAATGAGTATTTGGTTTAGA
GTTTGGCAACATATGCCCATATGCTGGCTGCCATGAACAAAGGTTGGCTATAAAGAGGTCATCAGTATAT
GAAACAGCCCCCTGCTGTCCATTCCTTATTCCATAGAAAAGCCTTGACTTGAGGTTAGATTTTTTTTATA
TTTTGTTTTGTGTTATTTTTTTCTTTAACATCCCTAAAATTTTCCTTACATGTTTTACTAGCCAGATTTT
TCCTCCTCTCCTGACTACTCCCAGTCATAGCTGTCCCTCTTCTCTTATGGAGATCCCTCGACCTGCAGCC
CAAGCTTGGCGTAATCATGGTCATAGCTGTTTCCTGTGTGAAATTGTTATCCGCTCACAATTCCACACAA
CATACGAGCCGGAAGCATAAAGTGTAAAGCCTGGGGTGCCTAATGAGTGAGCTAACTCACATTAATTGCG
TTGCGCTCACTGCCCGCTTTCCAGTCGGGAAACCTGTCGTGCCAGCGGATCCGCATCTCAATTAGTCAGC
AACCATAGTCCCGCCCCTAACTCCGCCCATCCCGCCCCTAACTCCGCCCAGTTCCGCCCATTCTCCGCCC
CATGGCTGACTAATTTTTTTTATTTATGCAGAGGCCGAGGCCGCCTCGGCCTCTGAGCTATTCCAGAAGT
AGTGAGGAGGCTTTTTTGGAGGCCTAGGCTTTTGCAAAAAGCTAACTTGTTTATTGCAGCTTATAATGGT
TACAAATAAAGCAATAGCATCACAAATTTCACAAATAAAGCATTTTTTTCACTGCATTCTAGTTGTGGTT
TGTCCAAACTCATCAATGTATCTTATCATGTCTGGATCCGCTGCATTAATGAATCGGCCAACGCGCGGGG
AGAGGCGGTTTGCGTATTGGGCGCTCTTCCGCTTCCTCGCTCACTGACTCGCTGCGCTCGGTCGTTCGGC
TGCGGCGAGCGGTATCAGCTCACTCAAAGGCGGTAATACGGTTATCCACAGAATCAGGGGATAACGCAGG
AAAGAACATGTGAGCAAAAGGCCAGCAAAAGGCCAGGAACCGTAAAAAGGCCGCGTTGCTGGCGTTTTTC
CATAGGCTCCGCCCCCCTGACGAGCATCACAAAAATCGACGCTCAAGTCAGAGGTGGCGAAACCCGACAG
GACTATAAAGATACCAGGCGTTTCCCCCTGGAAGCTCCCTCGTGCGCTCTCCTGTTCCGACCCTGCCGCT
TACCGGATACCTGTCCGCCTTTCTCCCTTCGGGAAGCGTGGCGCTTTCTCATAGCTCACGCTGTAGGTAT
CTCAGTTCGGTGTAGGTCGTTCGCTCCAAGCTGGGCTGTGTGCACGAACCCCCCGTTCAGCCCGACCGCT
GCGCCTTATCCGGTAACTATCGTCTTGAGTCCAACCCGGTAAGACACGACTTATCGCCACTGGCAGCAGC
CACTGGTAACAGGATTAGCAGAGCGAGGTATGTAGGCGGTGCTACAGAGTTCTTGAAGTGGTGGCCTAAC
TACGGCTACACTAGAAGAACAGTATTTGGTATCTGCGCTCTGCTGAAGCCAGTTACCTTCGGAAAAAGAG
TTGGTAGCTCTTGATCCGGCAAACAAACCACCGCTGGTAGCGGTGGTTTTTTTGTTTGCAAGCAGCAGAT
TACGCGCAGAAAAAAAGGATCTCAAGAAGATCCTTTGATCTTTTCTACGGGGTCTGACGCTCAGTGGAAC
GAAAACTCACGTTAAGGGATTTTGGTCATGAGATTATCAAAAAGGATCTTCACCTAGATCCTTTTAAATT
AAAAATGAAGTTTTAAATCAATCTAAAGTATATATGAGTAAACTTGGTCTGACAGTTACCAATGCTTAAT
CAGTGAGGCACCTATCTCAGCGATCTGTCTATTTCGTTCATCCATAGTTGCCTGACTCCCCGTCGTGTAG
ATAACTACGATACGGGAGGGCTTACCATCTGGCCCCAGTGCTGCAATGATACCGCGAGACCCACGCTCAC
CGGCTCCAGATTTATCAGCAATAAACCAGCCAGCCGGAAGGGCCGAGCGCAGAAGTGGTCCTGCAACTTT
ATCCGCCTCCATCCAGTCTATTAATTGTTGCCGGGAAGCTAGAGTAAGTAGTTCGCCAGTTAATAGTTTG
CGCAACGTTGTTGCCATTGCTACAGGCATCGTGGTGTCACGCTCGTCGTTTGGTATGGCTTCATTCAGCT
CCGGTTCCCAACGATCAAGGCGAGTTACATGATCCCCCATGTTGTGCAAAAAAGCGGTTAGCTCCTTCGG
TCCTCCGATCGTTGTCAGAAGTAAGTTGGCCGCAGTGTTATCACTCATGGTTATGGCAGCACTGCATAAT
TCTCTTACTGTCATGCCATCCGTAAGATGCTTTTCTGTGACTGGTGAGTACTCAACCAAGTCATTCTGAG
AATAGTGTATGCGGCGACCGAGTTGCTCTTGCCCGGCGTCAATACGGGATAATACCGCGCCACATAGCAG
AACTTTAAAAGTGCTCATCATTGGAAAACGTTCTTCGGGGCGAAAACTCTCAAGGATCTTACCGCTGTTG
AGATCCAGTTCGATGTAACCCACTCGTGCACCCAACTGATCTTCAGCATCTTTTACTTTCACCAGCGTTT
CTGGGTGAGCAAAAACAGGAAGGCAAAATGCCGCAAAAAAGGGAATAAGGGCGACACGGAAATGTTGAAT
ACTCATACTCTTCCTTTTTCAATATTATTGAAGCATTTATCAGGGTTATTGTCTCATGAGCGGATACATA
TTTGAATGTATTTAGAAAAATAAACAAATAGGGGTTCCGCGCACATTTCCCCGAAAAGTGCCACCTGGGT
CGACATTGATTATTGACTAGTTATTAATAGTAATCAATTACGGGGTCATTAGTTCATAGCCCATATATGG
AGTTCCGCGTTACATAACTTACGGTAAATGGCCCGCCTGGCTGACCGCCCAACGACCCCCGCCCATTGAC
GTCAATAATGACGTATGTTCCCATAGTAACGCCAATAGGGACTTTCCATTGACGTCAATGGGTGGAGTAT
TTACGGTAAACTGCCCACTTGGCAGTACATCAAGTGTATCATATGCCAAGTACGCCCCCTATTGACGTCA
ATGACGGTAAATGGCCCGCCTGGCATTATGCCCAGTACATGACCTTATGGGACTTTCCTACTTGGCAGTA
CATCTACGTATTAGTCATCGCTATTACCATGGTCGAGGTGAGCCCCACGTTCTGCTTCACTCTCCCCATC
TCCCCCCCCTCCCCACCCCCAATTTTGTATTTATTTATTTTTTAATTATTTTGTGCAGCGATGGGGGCGG
GGGGGGGGGGGGGGSGSGGCGAGGGGCGGGGCGGGGCGAGGCGGAGAGGTGCGGCGGCAGCCAATCAGAG
CGGCGCGCTCCGAAAGTTTCCTTTTATGGCGAGGCGGCGGCGGCGGCGGCCCTATAAAAAGCGAAGCGCG
CGGCGGGCGGGAGTCGCTGCGCGCTGCCTTCGCCCCGTGCCCCGCTCCGCCGCCGCCTCGCGCCGCCCGC
CCCGGCTCTGACTGACCGCGTTACTCCCACAGGTGAGCGGGCGGGACGGCCCTTCTCCTCCGGGCTGTAA
TTAGCGCTTGGTTTAATGACGGCTTGTTTCTTTTCTGTGGCTGCGTGAAAGCCTTGAGGGGCTCCGGGAG
GGCCCTTTGTGCGGGGGGAGCGGCTCGGGGGGTGCGTGCGTGTGTGTGTGCGTGGGGAGCGCCGCGTGCG
GCTCCGCGCTGCCCGGCGGCTGTGAGCGCTGCGGGCGCGGCGCGGGGCTTTGTGCGCTCCGCAGTGTGCG
CGAGGGGAGCGCGGCCGGGGGCGGTGCCCCGCGGTGCGGGGGGGGCTGCGAGGGGAACAAAGGCTGCGTG
CGGGGTGTGTGCGTGGGGGGGTGAGCAGGGGGTGTGGGCGCGTCGGTCGGGCTGCAACCCCCCCTGCACC
CCCCTCCCCGAGTTGCTGAGCACGGCCCGGCTTCGGGTGCGGGGCTCCGTACGGGGCGTGGCGCGGGGCT
CGCCGTGCCGGGCGGGGGGTGGCGGCAGGTGGGGGTGCCGGGCGGGGCGGGGCCGCCTCGGGCCGGGGAG
GGCTCGGGGGAGGGGCGCGGCGGCCCCCGGAGCGCCGGCGGCTGTCGAGGCGCGGCGAGCCGCAGCCATT
GCCTTTTATGGTAATCGTGCGAGAGGGCGCAGGGACTTCCTTTGTCCCAAATCTGTGCGGAGCCGAAATC
TGGGAGGCGCCGCCGCACCCCCTCTAGCGGGCGCGGGGCGAAGCGGTGCGGCGCCGGCAGGAAGGAAATG
GGCGGGGAGGGCCTTCGTGCGTCGCCGCGCCGCCGTCCCCTTCTCCCTCTCCAGCCTCGGGGCTGTCCGC
GGGGGGACGGCTGCCTTCGGGGGGGACGGGGCAGGGCGGGGTTCGGCTTCTGGCGTGTGACCGGCGGCTC
TAGAGCCTCTGCTAACCATGTTCATGCCTTCTTCTTTTTCCTACAGCTCCTGGGCAACGTGCTGGTTATT
GTGCTGTCTCATCATTTTGGCAAAGAATTCGA
